Addgene plasmid #34430: KHBD00304
Depositing lab: Bart Deplancke. Depositing organization: Swiss Federal Institute of Technology (EPFL). Publication: Automated protein-DNA interaction screening of Drosophila regulatory elements. Korneel Hens, Jean-Daniel Feuz, Alina Isakova, Antonina Lagovitina, Andreas Massouras, Julien Bryois, Patrick Callaerts, Susan E. Celniker, Bart Deplancke. Nat Methods. 2011 Oct 30;8(12):1065-70. 10.1038/nmeth.1763 PubMed 22037703.
Backbone
  Vector backbone: pDONR221
  Backbone manufacturer: Invitrogen
  Backbone size w/o insert (bp): 2536
  Vector type: Gateway Donor Vector
Growth in bacteria
  Bacterial resistance: Kanamycin, 50 μg/mL
  Growth temperature: 37°C
  Growth strain: DH5alpha
  Copy number: High Copy
Gene/Insert
  Gene/Insert name: CG11494 (alt names: FBgn0012049; BtbVII; BTB-protein-VII)
  Species: D. melanogaster (fly)
  Insert size (bp): 2229
  Entrez Gene: BtbVII (a.k.a. Dmel_CG11494, BTB-VII, CG11494, Dmel\CG11494)
  Cloning method: Gateway Cloning
  Sequencing primers: 5′ M13F; 3′ M13R
Terms and licenses: Academic/Nonprofit Terms; Industry Terms: Not Available to Industry
Depositor comments: Please note that the ORFs in this collection were cloned open-ended (without a stop codon).
How to cite: KHBD00304 was a gift from Bart Deplancke (Addgene plasmid # 34430 ; http://n2t.net/addgene:34430 ; RRID:Addgene_34430)
