[The description below was written by a language model from this plasmid's Addgene catalogue record.]
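Description:
KHBD00304 is a Gateway clone built in the pDONR221 backbone (Invitrogen) that carries the open reading frame of the Drosophila melanogaster gene CG11494, also known as BtbVII or BTB-protein-VII. The backbone contributes about 2.5 kb and the insert about 2.2 kb. The plasmid is maintained in E. coli as a high-copy vector under kanamycin selection. Although it is catalogued as a donor vector, the ORF was introduced by Gateway cloning. A pDONR221 derivative of this kind normally functions as an entry clone, with the insert flanked by attL recombination sites in place of the original counter-selection cassette. No feature table accompanies the record, so the att sites and other backbone elements are not individually documented. M13 forward and reverse primer sites flank the insert and are used to verify it by sequencing.

The construct has no promoter for expressing the insert in a eukaryotic host, and none is stated in the record. It serves as a shuttle from which the ORF can be moved by LR recombination into any compatible destination vector. The depositor notes that ORFs in this collection were cloned open-ended, without a stop codon, so the coding sequence can be fused in frame to C-terminal tags or domains supplied by the destination vector. It also remains usable for N-terminal fusions, provided the destination vector supplies a downstream stop codon. The clone belongs to a collection made for automated screening of protein–DNA interactions at Drosophila regulatory elements. Its expected use is therefore as a source of the BtbVII coding sequence for building fusion constructs for such interaction assays or for other expression studies.
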