>Addgene plasmid #34430 | KHBD00304 | depositor partial sequence | sequence record 40997 | KHBD00304 sequence 2229 bps
ATGTCCGTGCAGCAGTTCTGCCTGCGGTGGAACAACCACCAGCCGAACTTCATCTCCGTGTGCTCCTCGC
TGCTGCACAATGGCACCCTGGTGGACGTCACCCTGGCAGCCGAGGGTCGCCAACTACAGGCCCACAAAAT
AGTGCTATCCGCCTGCAGCTCGTACTTTCAGGCTTTGTTCACCACAAATCCGTGCCAACATCCCATTGTC
ATCCTGAAGGACGTGCAGTACGATGACCTAAAGACCATGGTGGACTTTATGTACTACGGCGAGGTAAATG
TGTCGCAGGAGCAGCTGCCGCACATCCTCAAGACCGCCGAGATGCTCAAGATCAAAGGCCTAGCGGAGAT
GCCAACGGATCCGGCCAATCTTACCAAGTCGGATAGCAAGTCCTCCACCGACGGCACCGAGATGGTGGGC
GGTGCGGGAGTGGGCACTGGAGCGGGCAACTCGGCTGGCAGCCTGGGAGCCGGCAGTGGAAGCAGCGTCG
GCGACTCCCTGTGGAGCAGCAGCGAGGCCCAACAGTTCCAGCAGCAGCAGCAACAGCAGGCCCAGCAACA
GGCACAGCAGCAGCACCATCACCACCAGCAGCAGCAGCAGTTGCAGCAGCAACAACAACAGGCGCAGCAG
CAGCAACAACAGCAGCAGCACCATCACCACCACCATCAGCAGCAGCAGAGCGGACAGGCGCAGGCGGCGC
AGACGCATCACCACCAGATGCGACGTACGCCGTCGCCTTTGAGCGCTGGAACCTCGCCGGCCACCAGGCG
CAAGCGCTTGCGCAAATCCTCGAATAACGGTTCTGGCGATCGCAACAACGCGGAGGAGCAGCACAACAGC
TCACTGGACGCGGGCAGTGGTGCCGGCAACGCCGGTCTCAGTCTCGCCCAGATGAACCAGATGACATTTG
GTGCGGGCGGCGGCTTGGCCGGCCACTCACTGCACGCGGCTAAGCTGCTCAAGGAGTCGGCCAGCGCTGA
GCTAGAGCAGCAGCCGCAGGACTCGGATCTTGACGATGGACACGGACACTTACACATGCAAATTAAGCCC
GAAGTCGACATTGGCGGCGTGAACCAAACGATGCCCTTGGACATCTCCGGCGGTACCACACCATCCGAGC
ACGATGCGCCGAACTCCCAGTCCTCGCACTCGGGTCTGCAATGGACAGTTGTTGATTCCAACTATCCGCG
CTTCTCCCTGCCCGCCTGCCAGTCCAACTTGTTGGGCAACGGCGGAGGCAGCGGTGGTGGTGCCGGTAGC
CAGAGCAGTGGTGCGAATAGCGCCGGCGGCGTCAATAGCGATCAGCGGCAGCAGCACGAAGCCCAGCAGC
AGGCCACGCAACAGCAGCAGCATCTGCAGCAGCTGCACTACCAGCAGCAGCAACAGCAGGAGCAGGCCTC
TGCCTCCGGACAGGCCTACTCGTCGCAGATCATTACCGTGAACAACCTAGTCGGAAGCTATGCGACGGCG
GCCCAGAACCTTTCGCCCACCTCGCCCAATGAATCAAACATGGTGCAATCGGTCTACAGTCAGGGTCCGA
CGCCCACCCAATCCCCCGTGCACGCAGGAGTCGGTGGAGCAAGTGCGGCTGGCGGAGCAGCGGGCAATGC
CAGTGCTGGAAACGGTGGAGCCCCTGGAGCGGCCAACCAGGTGGTGAAGCGCAAGAGATCGGTGAATCCG
CAGGGAGACGAAAACTTTATCCGAGCCCTGGAGGCGGTACGCACGGGAGGTATCGGATTCTGCAAGGCGG
CACGACTTTACGGAGTGAACAACAGGACACTCTGGCTGGAATACAAAAAGCGTGGCTATCCGGTGTCACG
TCCCAGCATAAAAGCGCGTGTGGTCAAACAGGAGCCGAATCTGTCGCCCTCGCCGACGCCATCGACGAAT
CAGGGCGATGACAACACCAACGAAACGCTCGGCATGCAGATACCACCACAGGCGGAGACTCCGACACCTT
CGCTCATGTGCACATCGCACCACACTGGCCTGGGAAGCGGAGCTGGAAGTTTGCCGGCCGGAGGAAACTC
GCACCCAGCGATCGGGGTGATGAGCCTGTTCGATCCTCGATACATGGATTCGCCCGGCAATGTGCACTCG
ATGACGCGGCAGCGTTACATCGAAGCCACCGGCGGCGGAGCAGGTGCGGGAACGGGCGCAGGCACCGGCA
CCATCAACGTTAATCCGACCACCGCCATGAATCTACAGAGTATTAACTTCAACTCAATA
