>Addgene plasmid #34430 | KHBD00304 | addgene partial sequence | sequence record 42194 | M13-Rev 5'-CAGGAAACAGCTATGACC-3'
TTTTATTTTGACTGATAGTGACCTGTTCGTTGCAACAAATTGATAAGCAATGCTTTCTTATAATGCCAAC
TTTGTACAAGAAAGTTGGCAATATTGAGTTGAAGTTAATACTCTGTAGATTCATGGCGGTGGTCGGATTA
ACGTTGATGGTGCCGGTGCCTGCGCCCGTTCCCGCACCTGCTCCGCCGCCGGTGGCTTCGATGTAACGCT
GCCGCGTCATCGAGTGCACATTGCCGGGCGAATCCATGTATCGAGGATCGAACAGGCTCATCACCCCGAT
CGCTGGGTGCGAGTTTCCTCCGGCCGGCAAACTTCCAGCTCCGCTTCCCAGGCCAGTGTGGTGCGATGTG
CACATGAGCGAAGGTGTCGGAGTCTCCGCCTGTGGTGGTATCTGCATGCCGAGCGTTTCGTTGGTGTTGT
CATCGCCCTGATTCGTCGATGGCGTCGGCGAGGGCGACAGATTCGGCTCCTGTTTGACCACACGCGCTTT
TATGCTGGGACGTGACACCGGATAGCCACGCTTTTTGTATTCCAGCCAGAGTGTCCTGTTGTTCACTCCG
TAAAGTCGTGCCGCCTTGCAGAATCCGATACCTCCCGTGCGTACCGCCTCCAGGGCTCGGATAAAGTTTT
CGTCTCCCTGCGGATTCACCGATCTCTTGCGCTTCACCACCTGGTTGGCCGCTCCAGGGGCTCCACCGTT
TCCAGCACTGGCATTGCCCGCTGCTCCGCCAGCCGCACTTGCTCCACCGACTCCTGCGTGC
